>Addgene plasmid #204861 | pRK5 BMPS C231S-6xHis | addgene full sequence | sequence record 444260 | Addgene NGS Result
TTCGAGCTCGCCCGACATTGATTATTGACTAGTTATTAATAGTAATCAATTACGGGGTCATTAGTTCATA
GCCCATATATGGAGTTCCGCGTTACATAACTTACGGTAAATGGCCCGCCTGGCTGACCGCCCAACGACCC
CCGCCCATTGACGTCAATAATGACGTATGTTCCCATAGTAACGCCAATAGGGACTTTCCATTGACGTCAA
TGGGTGGAGTATTTACGGTAAACTGCCCACTTGGCAGTACATCAAGTGTATCATATGCCAAGTACGCCCC
CTATTGACGTCAATGACGGTAAATGGCCCGCCTGGCATTATGCCCAGTACATGACCTTATGGGACTTTCC
TACTTGGCAGTACATCTACGTATTAGTCATCGCTATTACCATGGTGATGCGGTTTTGGCAGTACATCAAT
GGGCGTGGATAGCGGTTTGACTCACGGGGATTTCCAAGTCTCCACCCCATTGACGTCAATGGGAGTTTGT
TTTGGCACCAAAATCAACGGGACTTTCCAAAATGTCGTAACAACTCCGCCCCATTGACGCAAATGGGCGG
TAGGCGTGTACGGTGGGAGGTCTATATAAGCAGAGCTCGTTTAGTGAACCGTCAGATCGCCTGGAGACGC
CATCCACGCTGTTTTGACCTCCATAGAAGACACCGGGACCGATCCAGCCTCCGCGGCCGGGAACGGTGCA
TTGGAACGCGGATTCCCCGTGCCAAGAGTGACGTAAGTACCGCCTATAGAGTCTATAGGCCCACCCCCTT
GGCTTCGTTAGAACGCGGCTACAATTAATACATAACCTTATGTATCATACACATACGATTTAGGTGACAC
TATAGAATAACATCCACTTTGCCTTTCTCTCCACAGGTGTCCACTCCCAGGTCCAACTGCACCTCGGTTC
TATCGATTGAATTCACCATGGCCCAAGAAGTGGATACGGCACAGGGGGCCGAGATGCGCCGCGGCGCCGG
GGCTGCAAGGGGGAGAGCCTCTTGGTGTTGGGCCCTGGCACTTTTGTGGCTCGCTGTCGTCCCAGGTTGG
TCACGGGTAAGTGGGATACCCAGTCGTCGTCACTGGCCAGTGCCGTACAAAAGGTTTGACTTCAGACCTA
AGCCTGATCCTTACTGTCAAGCAAAGTACACCTTTTGTCCTACCGGTTCTCCAATCCCTGTAATGGAAGG
CGACGACGACATCGAGGTATTCCGCCTGCAGGCTCCTGTGTGGGAATTCAAGTATGGAGATCTCCTTGGC
CACTTAAAAATCATGCACGACGCGATCGGGTTCCGTTCCACCCTGACAGGGAAGAACTATACAATGGAAT
GGTATGAGTTATTCCAGCTCGGTAACTGTACTTTCCCGCACCTTAGGCCCGAAATGGATGCCCCGTTTTG
GTGCAATCAAGGGGCAGCCTGTTTTTTCGAGGGTATTGACGATGTCCATTGGAAGGAGAACGGCACTCTG
GTGCAAGTCGCTACAATTTCCGGGAATATGTTCAATCAAATGGCTAAATGGGTGAAACAAGATAACGAAA
CAGGCATCTACTATGAAACCTGGAACGTGAAAGCATCACCTGAAAAAGGCGCCGAAACCTGGTTCGATTC
ATATGATAGTTCCAAGTTTGTGCTTAGAACCTTCAACAAGCTTGCCGAATTTGGCGCTGAGTTCAAAAAC
ATAGAGACTAATTATACCAGAATCTTCCTGTACTCCGGCGAGCCTACATATCTCGGCAACGAAACATCCG
TATTCGGGCCAACTGGAAATAAAACCCTGGGTCTGGCGATCAAAAGATTCTATTATCCGTTCAAGCCGCA
TTTGCCCACCAAAGAGTTTCTCTTAAGCCTTCTGCAAATCTTCGATGCCGTAATTGTTCACAAGCAGTTT
TATCTCTTTTATAATTTTGAATATTGGTTCCTGCCCATGAAGTTCCCCTTCATTAAAATCACGTACGAGG
AAATTCCATTGCCAATCCGGAACAAGACTTTGTCCGGCCTCGGAGGCGGAGGCTCCCACCACCATCACCA
TCACTAGGCGGCCGCTAAGTAAGTAAGGATCCCCAGCTTGGCCGCCATGGCCCAACTTGTTTATTGCAGC
TTATAATGGTTACAAATAAAGCAATAGCATCACAAATTTCACAAATAAAGCATTTTTTTCACTGCATTCT
AGTTGTGGTTTGTCCAAACTCATCAATGTATCTTATCATGTCTGGATCGGGAATTAATTCGGCGCAGCAC
CATGGCCTGAAATAACCTCTGAAAGAGGAACTTGGTTAGGTACCTTCTGAGGCGGAAAGAACCAGCTGTG
GAATGTGTGTCAGTTAGGGTGTGGAAAGTCCCCAGGCTCCCCAGCAGGCAGAAGTATGCAAAGCATGCAT
CTCAATTAGTCAGCAACCAGGTGTGGAAAGTCCCCAGGCTCCCCAGCAGGCAGAAGTATGCAAAGCATGC
ATCTCAATTAGTCAGCAACCATAGTCCCGCCCCTAACTCCGCCCATCCCGCCCCTAACTCCGCCCAGTTC
CGCCCATTCTCCGCCCCATGGCTGACTAATTTTTTTTATTTATGCAGAGGCCGAGGCCGCCTCGGCCTCT
GAGCTATTCCAGAAGTAGTGAGGAGGCTTTTTTGGAGGCCTAGGCTTTTGCAAAAAGCTGTTAACAGCTT
GGCACTGGCCGTCGTTTTACAACGTCGTGACTGGGAAAACCCTGGCGTTACCCAACTTAATCGCCTTGCA
GCACATCCCCCTTTCGCCAGCTGGCGTAATAGCGAAGAGGCCCGCACCGATCGCCCTTCCCAACAGTTGC
GCAGCCTGAATGGCGAATGGCGCCTGATGCGGTATTTTCTCCTTACGCATCTGTGCGGTATTTCACACCG
CATA
[142 nt withheld, positions 2875-3016]
C
[141 nt withheld, positions 3018-3158]
CCTTTGACGTTGGAGTCCACGTTCTTT
[37 nt withheld, positions 3186-3222]
ACCCTATCTCGGGCTATTCTTTTGATTTATAAGGGATTTTGCCGATTTCGGCCTATTGGTTAAAAAATGA
GCTGATTTAACAAAAATTTAACGCGAATTTTAACAAAATATTAACGTTTACAATTTTATGGTGCACTCTC
AGTACAATCTGCTCTGATGCCGCATAGTTAAGCCAGCCCCGACACCCGCCAACACCCGCTGACGCGCCCT
GACGGGCTTGTCTGCTCCCGGCATCCGCTTACAGACAAGCTGTGACCGTCTCCGGGAGCTGCATGTGTCA
GAGGTTTTCACCGTCATCACCGAAACGCGCGAGACGAAAGGGCCTCGTGATACGCCTATTTTTATAGGTT
AATGTCATGATAATAATGGTTTCTTAGACGTCAGGTGGCACTTTTCGGGGAAATGTGCGCGGAACCCCTA
TTTGTTTATTTTTCTAAATACATTCAAATATGTATCCGCTCATGAGACAATAACCCTGATAAATGCTTCA
ATAATATTGAAAAAGGAAGAGTATGAGTATTCAACATTTCCGTGTCGCCCTTATTCCCTTTTTTGCGGCA
TTTTGCCTTCCTGTTTTTGCTCACCCAGAAACGCTGGTGAAAGTAAAAGATGCTGAAGATCAGTTGGGTG
CACGAGTGGGTTACATCGAACTGGATCTCAACAGCGGTAAGATCCTTGAGAGTTTTCGCCCCGAAGAACG
TTTTCCAATGATGAGCACTTTTAAAGTTCTGCTATGTGGCGCGGTATTATCCCGTATTGACGCCGGGCAA
GAGCAACTCGGTCGCCGCATACACTATTCTCAGAATGACTTGGTTGAGTACTCACCAGTCACAGAAAAGC
ATCTTACGGATGGCATGACAGTAAGAGAATTATGCAGTGCTGCCATAACCATGAGTGATAACACTGCGGC
CAACTTACTTCTGACAACGATCGGAGGACCGAAGGAGCTAACCGCTTTTTTGCACAACATGGGGGATCAT
GTAACTCGCCTTGATCGTTGGGAACCGGAGCTGAATGAAGCCATACCAAACGACGAGCGTGACACCACGA
TGCCTGTAGCAATGGCAACAACGTTGCGCAAACTATTAACTGGCGAACTACTTACTCTAGCTTCCCGGCA
ACAATTAATAGACTGGATGGAGGCGGATAAAGTTGCAGGACCACTTCTGCGCTCGGCCCTTCCGGCTGGC
TGGTTTATTGCTGATAAATCTGGAGCCGGTGAGCGTGGGTCTCGCGGTATCATTGCAGCACTGGGGCCAG
ATGGTAAGCCCTCCCGTATCGTAGTTATCTACACGACGGGGAGTCAGGCAACTATGGATGAACGAAATAG
ACAGATCGCTGAGATAGGTGCCTCACTGATTAAGCATTGGTAACTGTCAGACCAAGTTTACTCATATATA
CTTTAGATTGATTTAAAACTTCATTTTTAATTTAAAAGGATCTAGGTGAAGATCCTTTTTGATAATCTCA
TGACCAAAATCCCTTAACGTGAGTTTTCGTTCCACTGAGCGTCAGACCCCGTAGAAAAGATCAAAGGATC
TTCTTGAGATCCTTTTTTTCTGCGCGTAATCTGCTGCTTGCAAACAAAAAAACCACCGCTACCAGCGGTG
GTTTGTTTGCCGGATCAAGAGCTACCAACTCTTTTTCCGAAGGTAACTGGCTTCAGCAGAGCGCAGATAC
CAAATACTGTTCTTCTAGTGTAGCCGTAGTTAGGCCACCACTTCAAGAACTCTGTAGCACCGCCTACATA
CCTCGCTCTGCTAATCCTGTTACCAGTGGCTGCTGCCAGTGGCGATAAGTCGTGTCTTACCGGGTTGGAC
TCAAGACGATAGTTACCGGATAAGGCGCAGCGGTCGGGCTGAACGGGGGGTTCGTGCACACAGCCCAGCT
TGGAGCGAACGACCTACACCGAACTGAGATACCTACAGCGTGAGCTATGAGAAAGCGCCACGCTTCCCGA
AGGGAGAAAGGCGGACAGGTATCCGGTAAGCGGCAGGGTCGGAACAGGAGAGCGCACGAGGGAGCTTCCA
GGGGGAAACGCCTGGTATCTTTATAGTCCTGTCGGGTTTCGCCACCTCTGACTTGAGCGTCGATTTTTGT
GATGCTCGTCAGGGGGGCGGAGCCTATGGAAAAACGCCAGCAACGCGGCCTTTTTACGGTTCCTGGCCTT
TTGCTGGCCTTTTGCTCACATGTTCTTTCCTGCGTTATCCCCTGATTCTGTGGATAACCGTATTACCGCC
TTTGAGTGAGCTGATACCGCTCGCCGCAGCCGAACGACCGAGCGCAGCGAGTCAGTGAGCGAGGAAGCGG
AAGAGCGCCCAATACGCAAACCGCCTCTCCCCGCGCGTTGGCCGATTCATTAATGCAGCTGGCACGACAG
GTTTCCCGACTGGAAAGCGGGCAGTGAGCGCAACGCAATTAATGTGAGTTAGCTCACTCATTAGGCACCC
CAGGCTTTACACTTTATGCTTCCGGCTCGTATGTTGTGTGGAATTGTGAGCGGATAACAATTTCACACAG
GAAACAGCTATGACATGATTACGAATTAA
Features (pLannotate 1.2.2; 20 found; start..end, strand, type, name):
     14..393     +  enhancer       CMV enhancer: human cytomegalovirus immediate early enhancer
    394..597     +  promoter       CMV promoter: human cytomegalovirus (CMV) immediate early promoter
    733..776     +  intron         CMV intron (fragment): modified intron A from human cytomegalovirus
    828..846     +  promoter       SP6 promoter: promoter for bacteriophage SP6 RNA polymerase
    850..887     +  CDS            IgH signal sequence (fragment): signal sequence from the mouse immunoglobulin heavy chain variable region
    928..2001    +  CDS            CLN5: CLN5_HUMAN - Experimental evidence at protein level: Swiss-Prot protein existence level 1. Plays a role in influencing the retrograde trafficking of lysosomal sorting receptors SORT1 and IGF2R from the endosomes to the trans-Golgi network by controlling the recruitment of retromer complex to the endosomal membrane. Regulates the localization and activation of RAB7A which is required to recruit the retromer complex to the endosomal membrane (PubMed:22431521). From Homo sapiens (Human).
   2084..2218    +  polyA_signal   SV40 poly(A) signal: SV40 polyadenylation signal
   2287..2644    +  promoter       SV40 promoter: SV40 enhancer and early promoter
   2663..2817    +  CDS            lacZα (fragment): LacZα fragment of β-galactosidase; lacZ fragment
   2823..2874    -  misc_feature   bom (fragment): basis of mobility region from pBR322
   2893..3273    +  rep_origin     M13 ori (sequence partly withheld): M13 bacteriophage origin of replication; arrow indicates direction of (+) strand synthesis
   3349..3398    -  misc_feature   bom (fragment): basis of mobility region from pBR322
   3500..3535    -  CDS            rop (fragment): Rop protein, which maintains plasmids at low copy number; rop
   3630..3734    +  promoter       AmpR promoter: bla
   3735..4595    +  CDS            AmpR: β-lactamase; bla; confers resistance to ampicillin, carbenicillin, and related antibiotics
   4766..5354    +  rep_origin     ori: high-copy-number ColE1/pMB1/pBR322/pUC origin of replication
   5537..5629    +  CDS            lacI (fragment): lac repressor; lacI; The lac repressor binds to the lac operator to inhibit transcription in E. coli. This inhibition can be relieved by adding lactose or isopropyl-β-D-thiogalactopyranoside (IPTG).
   5642..5663    +  protein_bind   CAP binding site: CAP binding activates transcription in the presence of cAMP. E. coli catabolite activator protein
   5678..5708    +  promoter       lac promoter: promoter for the E. coli lac operon
   5716..5732    +  protein_bind   lac operator: The lac repressor binds to the lac operator to inhibit transcription in E. coli. This inhibition can be relieved by adding lactose or isopropyl-β-D-thiogalactopyranoside (IPTG). lac repressor encoded by lacI
