[The description below was written by a language model from this plasmid's Addgene catalogue record and pLannotate feature annotations shown in this document.]
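Description:
pRK5 BMPS C231S-6xHis is a mammalian expression plasmid built on the pRK5 backbone for producing a recombinant, point-mutated form of human BMPS, the protein encoded by the CLN5 gene. It is maintained in E. coli as a high-copy plasmid through a ColE1/pUC-type origin and selected with ampicillin via the β-lactamase (AmpR) gene. The backbone also carries an M13 phage origin for single-stranded DNA production. It further contains remnants typical of older cloning vectors: lac promoter/operator and CAP site elements, and fragments of lacZα, lacI, rop and the pBR322 bom region. None of these plays a role in mammalian expression.

The expression cassette is driven by the human cytomegalovirus immediate-early enhancer and promoter, followed by a fragment of a modified CMV intron A and an SP6 promoter that could support in vitro transcription. Downstream lies the CLN5 coding sequence, which the record states carries a C231S substitution and a C-terminal 6xHis tag, inserted by Gibson assembly; the tag itself is not annotated separately in the feature table. A short fragment annotated as mouse immunoglobulin heavy chain signal sequence sits just upstream of the coding region, but the record does not say whether it is translated as part of the product. Transcripts terminate at an SV40 polyadenylation signal, and an SV40 enhancer/early promoter region follows, with no mammalian selection marker annotated.

The stated purpose is mammalian expression of recombinant BMPS C231S, with the His tag suited to affinity purification or detection. The record does not explain the functional consequence of the cysteine-to-serine change.
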