Addgene plasmid #204861: pRK5 BMPS C231S-6xHis
Purpose: Mammalian expression of recombinant BMPS C231S
Depositing lab: Monther Abu-Remaileh.
Backbone
  Vector backbone: pRK5
  Vector type: Mammalian Expression
Growth in bacteria
  Bacterial resistance: Ampicillin, 100 μg/mL
  Growth temperature: 37°C
  Growth strain: DH5alpha
  Copy number: High Copy
Gene/Insert
  Gene/Insert name: BMPS
  Species: H. sapiens (human)
  Mutation: C231S
  Entrez Gene: CLN5
  Tag / fusion protein: 6xHis (C terminal on insert)
  Cloning method: Gibson Cloning
Terms and licenses: Academic/Nonprofit Terms; Industry Terms: Not Available to Industry
How to cite: pRK5 BMPS C231S-6xHis was a gift from Monther Abu-Remaileh (Addgene plasmid # 204861 ; http://n2t.net/addgene:204861 ; RRID:Addgene_204861)
